Addgene plasmid #238204: pMW357
Purpose: Expresses untagged TaTasR from a PBAD promoter, followed by the native TIGR array (8 units)
Depositing lab: Feng Zhang. Depositing organization: Broad Institute. Publication: TIGR-Tas: A family of modular RNA-guided DNA-targeting systems in prokaryotes and their viruses. Faure G, Saito M, Wilkinson ME, Quinones-Olvera N, Xu P, Flam-Shepherd D, Kim S, Reddy N, Zhu S, Evgeniou L, Koonin EV, Macrae RK, Zhang F. Science. 2025 Feb 27:eadv9789. doi: 10.1126/science.adv9789. PubMed 40014690.
Backbone
  Vector backbone: pBAD
  Vector type: Bacterial Expression
Growth in bacteria
  Bacterial resistance: Ampicillin, 100 μg/mL
  Growth temperature: 37°C
  Growth strain: NEB Stable
  Copy number: High Copy
Gene/Insert
  Gene/Insert name: TaTasR (alt names: hypothetical protein DWQ19_11745; RDJ35482.1)
  Species: Thermoproteota archaeon
  Insert size (bp): 1820
  Cloning method: Gibson Cloning
Terms and licenses: Academic/Nonprofit Terms; Industry Terms: Not Available to Industry
How to cite: pMW357 was a gift from Feng Zhang (Addgene plasmid # 238204 ; http://n2t.net/addgene:238204 ; RRID:Addgene_238204)
