[The description below was written by a language model from this plasmid's Addgene catalogue record and pLannotate feature annotations shown in this document.]
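Description:
pMW357 is a bacterial expression plasmid built on a pBAD backbone for arabinose-inducible production of TaTasR, a protein from a Thermoproteota archaeon that was previously annotated only as a hypothetical protein. The 6.4 kb plasmid is maintained in E. coli through a high-copy ColE1/pMB1-type origin and selected with ampicillin via the bla (β-lactamase) gene under its own promoter. An M13 phage origin is also present, along with backbone remnants inherited from pBR322: the bom mobility region and fragments of rop, the tetracycline resistance gene and its promoter, none of which is expected to be functional as annotated.

The expression unit follows the standard pBAD layout. The araC regulator is transcribed divergently from the araBAD promoter, so transcription is kept low without L-arabinose and induced when it is added. A strong ribosome binding site from phage T7 gene 10 sits just downstream of the promoter and drives translation of the untagged TaTasR coding sequence. According to the catalogue entry, the gene is followed by its native TIGR array of eight units, so the protein and its array-derived guide RNAs would be made from the same inducible transcript. Neither the TaTasR gene nor the array was recognised by the automated annotation, but they fit the unannotated stretch between the RBS and the rrnB region. The short "K-Ras fragment" hit within that stretch is almost certainly a spurious match. Transcription ends at the rrnB T1 and T2 terminators, preceded by the 5S rRNA segment that normally accompanies them.

The plasmid comes from work characterising TIGR-Tas systems as modular RNA-guided DNA-targeting systems. It is suited to co-expressing TaTasR with its natural array in E. coli for studying the system's RNA processing and targeting.
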