Features (pLannotate 1.2.2; 15 found; start..end, strand, type, name):
     53..931     -  CDS            araC: L-arabinose regulatory protein; araC
    958..1242    +  promoter       araBAD promoter: araBAD; promoter of the L-arabinose operon of E. coli; the araC regulatory gene is transcribed in the opposite direction (Guzman et al., 1995)
   1269..1291    +  RBS            RBS: efficient ribosome binding site from bacteriophage T7 gene 10 (Olins and Rangwala, 1989)
   2953..2970    +  CDS            K-Ras (fragment): human small GTPase proto-oncoprotein
   3215..3330    +  ncRNA          5S rRNA: Accession: RF00001 - 5S ribosomal RNA
   3334..3420    +  terminator     rrnB T1 terminator: Escherichia coli rrnB; transcription terminator T1 from the E. coli rrnB gene
   3512..3539    +  terminator     rrnB T2 terminator: transcription terminator T2 from the E. coli rrnB gene
   3558..3649    +  promoter       AmpR promoter: bla
   3650..4510    +  CDS            AmpR: β-lactamase; bla; confers resistance to ampicillin, carbenicillin, and related antibiotics
   4552..4932    +  rep_origin     M13 ori (sequence partly withheld): M13 bacteriophage origin of replication; arrow indicates direction of (+) strand synthesis
   5118..5706    +  rep_origin     ori: high-copy-number ColE1/pMB1/pBR322/pUC origin of replication
   5892..6032    -  misc_feature   bom: basis of mobility region from pBR322
   6134..6173    -  CDS            rop (fragment): Rop protein, which maintains plasmids at low copy number; rop
   6174..6359    -  CDS            TcR (fragment): tetracycline efflux protein; tet; confers resistance to tetracycline
   6369..6387    +  promoter       tet promoter (fragment): E. coli promoter for tetracycline efflux protein gene
>Addgene plasmid #238204 | pMW357 | addgene full sequence | sequence record 471744 | Addgene NGS Result
TGCAAACCCTATGCTACTCCGTCAAGCCGTCAATTGTCTGATTCGTTACCAATTATGACAACTTGACGGC
TACATCATTCACTTTTTCTTCACAACCGGCACGGAACTCGCTCGGGCTGGCCCCGGTGCATTTTTTAAAT
ACCCGCGAGAAATAGAGTTGATCGTCAAAACCAACATTGCGACCGACGGTGGCGATAGGCATCCGGGTGG
TGCTCAAAAGCAGCTTCGCCTGGCTGATACGTTGGTCCTCGCGCCAGCTTAAGACGCTAATCCCTAACTG
CTGGCGGAAAAGATGTGACAGACGCGGCGGCGACAAGCAAACATGCTGTGCGACGCTGGCGATATCAAAA
TTGCTGTCTGCCAGGTGATCGCTGATGTACTGACAAGCCTCGCGTACCCGATTATCCATCGGTGGATGGA
GCGACTCGTTAATCGCTTCCATGCGCCGCAGTAACAATTGCTCAAGCAGATTTATCGCCAGCAGCTCCGA
ATAGCGCCCTTCCCCTTGCCCGGCGTTAATGATTTGCCCAAACAGGTCGCTGAAATGCGGCTGGTGCGCT
TCATCCGGGCGAAAGAACCCCGTATTGGCAAATATTGACGGCCAGTTAAGCCATTCATGCCAGTAGGCGC
GCGGACGAAAGTAAACCCACTGGTGATACCATTCGCGAGCCTCCGGATGACGACCGTAGTGATGAATCTC
TCCTGGCGGGAACAGCAAAATATCACCCGGTCGGCAAACAAATTCTCGTCCCTGATTTTTCACCACCCCC
TGACCGCGAATGGTGAGATTGAGAATATAACCTTTCATTCCCAGCGGTCGGTCGATAAAAAAATCGAGAT
AACCGTTGGCCTCAATCGGCGTTAAACCCGCCACCAGATGGGCATTAAACGAGTATCCCGGCAGCAGGGG
ATCATTTTGCGCTTCAGCCATACTTTTCATACTCCCGCCATTCAGAGAAGAAACCAATTGTCCATATTGC
ATCAGACATTGCCGTCACTGCGTCTTTTACTGGCTCTTCTCGCTAACCAAACCGGTAACCCCGCTTATTA
AAAGCATTCTGTAACAAAGCGGGACCAAAGCCATGACAAAAACGCGTAACAAAAGTGTCTATAATCACGG
CAGAAAAGTCCACATTGATTATTTGCACGGCGTCACACTTTGCTATGCCATAGCATTTTTATCCATAAGA
TTAGCGGATACTACCTGACGCTTTTTATCGCAACTCTCTACTGTTTCTCCATACCCGTTTTTTTGGGCTA
GAAATAATTTTGTTTAACTTTAAGAAGGAGATATACATATGGATAACGATATCACAATATTGGCGGTCGA
TTGGTCTCATGAAGAACGTAAACTTGCAATTTTTGATGGCAAGAAGATAAGGAAAAAACTTCCTGAGCCT
TCTAGCGATGTAATAATTGTGGCTGAAAATATTCCTCAAAAATATGCCGCTCCGTTCATCGAGGTAGGGG
CAAAAGTTCTTAGATGTTCGACAAACGCCACAGCAGATGCAAGAAAAAACTATCAAAAGAAAGTCGATGC
TGCTTTTGCGAAAAACGACGAAAATGATTCTAAAGTGATTTGGGCGTTATATCAAACACACCCAGAATTG
TTTCGTGAAATGAAGCTTGAGCCACCCCTTTCTTCTTATTATGCTATTTTTAAAGATTACCAAGAGGTAA
GAATTAGAACTGGCAATCGACTCTATTCAGATCGCACTGATGCAATGGAAGAGTTTTTTAAAATAGTTAA
GAAAGGTGAACATGAACTAAAAAAGGCTGTCGATAAAGAATTAGAAAATCATCCGGTCTATACGCAGTGG
TTACAGCATATTAAAGGTATTGGCCCGGTCGTTGCCGGGGGATTGATATCGTTAATTGGAGATATAGATC
GCTTCGACAGCGTTTCTAAATTATGGGCCTATGCAGGTTATAGTGTTGATAATGGAAAAGTGCAAAAGCG
TAAAAAAGGTGTAGCTTCAAATTGGAAAAATAAAATTCGCACACATTGTTACAACATTGTAGATTCATTT
ATCAAACAACGCACTTCAGTTTATCGTGAGTTGTATGATGCCGAAAAAGCTCGTCAACGTCCAAAGGTAG
AATCCGATGGTCATGCTCACAACCGTGCTGTAAGAAAAGTTGCTAAGGTATTTTTACAACATTATTGGGT
AGTTTCTAGAGAATTAGCAGGGTTTTCTGTGTCTAAACCTTGGATTTTAGAACATGGTGGGCACGTTGAT
TACATCAAACCACCACATTGGAATAAAGTAGAAATTAAGCCATGCAAGCCCTGAAACCCATTGCCTTAGT
GCGAGCCATCATATATATGGAACCCATGCCGCAGATACGAGCCAAGCGAAAAATGAAACCCAACGTCGCT
TTGCGAGCCAAACTACATATGAAACCCACAATGGAGATGCGAGCCAAACTACATATGAAACCCATGCTGC
TAGATGCGAGCTAAGCGGAAAATGAAACCCAACACCGATTTGCGAGCCAAACGATCTATGAAACCCAAGG
TCTAGTTGCGAGCCAGAAGCCCTTTGAAACCCATCATCAACGTGCGAAAAAGCCCGTTTTTCAACGGGCT
TTTATCTTTTCATAACAAGTTCTCTTACTCTATCGTAAACACCACAATATTGACATTTAAGTATTAAATT
AGTGTCTGTGGCATTAGAATACTTATCTTGAGTAAAACTAATGACTTTATACACATGATGCCCAGATAGA
CAACAATATAAATATTTTATAAGGCTCATAACATATTTATGAAAAACGGGCTTTTTTATTATACATAACA
CTATGTTATACTTCAAAAAGTGGTTGTTAGAATTTATGGGGTCTACAGGAGTTGTGTTTGATCCCAAACA
AAAATCAAGAGACTGGAATTGGCTCGGTGCCCCCGGCTCCACTGGTGTCTCCCCTAAAGAAGACCCAATT
GGTTGTAAAAAGAAAAAGAAGAAAAAGAAGAAATGAGTTGGTTTAACGCACTATCTAACCCTTTTCAACA
AAGTGTTAAAAAATTTATCTACGAACTTATCGGACCAGAACGATATATCAACCATGATCCCATTGTAGGT
CTGCTGGCTAAAAATGTTAGCACTGCCGAAGAGTATGAGAATTCGAAGCTTGGCTGTTTTGGCGGATGAG
AGAAGATTTTCAGCCTGATACAGATTAAATCAGAACGCAGAAGCGGTCTGATAAAACAGAATTTGCCTGG
CGGCAGTAGCGCGGTGGTCCCACCTGACCCCATGCCGAACTCAGAAGTGAAACGCCGTAGCGCCGATGGT
AGTGTGGGGTCTCCCCATGCGAGAGTAGGGAACTGCCAGGCATCAAATAAAACGAAAGGCTCAGTCGAAA
GACTGGGCCTTTCGTTTTATCTGTTGTTTGTCGGTGAACGCTCTCCTGAGTAGGACAAATCCGCCGGGAG
CGGATTTGAACGTTGCGAAGCAACGGCCCGGAGGGTGGCGGGCAGGACGCCCGCCATAAACTGCCAGGCA
TCAAATTAAGCAGAAGGCCATCCTGACGGATGGCCTTTTTGCGTTTCTACAAACTCTTTTGTTTATTTTT
CTAAATACATTCAAATATGTATCCGCTCATGAGACAATAACCCTGATAAATGCTTCAATAATATTGAAAA
AGGAAGAGTATGAGTATTCAACATTTCCGTGTCGCCCTTATTCCCTTTTTTGCGGCATTTTGCCTTCCTG
TTTTTGCTCACCCAGAAACGCTGGTGAAAGTAAAAGATGCTGAAGATCAGTTGGGTGCACGAGTGGGTTA
CATCGAACTGGATCTCAACAGCGGTAAGATCCTTGAGAGTTTTCGCCCCGAAGAACGTTTTCCAATGATG
AGCACTTTTAAAGTTCTGCTATGTGGCGCGGTATTATCCCGTGTTGACGCCGGGCAAGAGCAACTCGGTC
GCCGCATACACTATTCTCAGAATGACTTGGTTGAGTACTCACCAGTCACAGAAAAGCATCTTACGGATGG
CATGACAGTAAGAGAATTATGCAGTGCTGCCATAACCATGAGTGATAACACTGCGGCCAACTTACTTCTG
ACAACGATCGGAGGACCGAAGGAGCTAACCGCTTTTTTGCACAACATGGGGGATCATGTAACTCGCCTTG
ATCGTTGGGAACCGGAGCTGAATGAAGCCATACCAAACGACGAGCGTGACACCACGATGCCTGCAGCAAT
GGCAACAACGTTGCGCAAACTATTAACTGGCGAACCACTTACTCTAGCTTCCCGGCAACAATTAATAGAC
TGGATGGAGGCGGATAAAGTTGCAGGACCACTTCTGCGCTCGGCCCTTCCGGCTGGCTGGTTTATTGCTG
ATAAATCTGGAGCCGGTGAGCGTGGGTCTCGCGGTATCATTGCAGCACTGGGGCCAGATGGTAAGCCCTC
CCGTATCGTAGTTATCTACACGACGGGGAGTCAGGCAACTATGGATGAACGAAATAGACAGATCGCTGAG
ATAGGTGCCTCACTGATTAAGCATTGGTAACTGTCAGACCAAGTTTACTCATATATACTTTAGATTGATT
[125 nt withheld, positions 4551-4675]
C
[141 nt withheld, positions 4677-4817]
CCTTTGACGTTGGAGTCCACGTTCTTT
[37 nt withheld, positions 4845-4881]
ACCCTATCTCGGGCTATTCTTTTGATTTATAAGGGATTTTGCCGATTTCGGCCTATTGGTTAAAAAATGA
GCTGATTTAACAAAAATTTAACGCGAATTTTAACAAAATATTAACGTTTACAATTTAAAAGGATCTAGGT
GAAGATCCTTTTTGATAATCTCATGACCAAAATCCCTTAACGTGAGTTTTCGTTCCACTGAGCGTCAGAC
CCCGTAGAAAAGATCAAAGGATCTTCTTGAGATCCTTTTTTTCTGCGCGTAATCTGCTGCTTGCAAACAA
AAAAACCACCGCTACCAGCGGTGGTTTGTTTGCCGGATCAAGAGCTACCAACTCTTTTTCCGAAGGTAAC
TGGCTTCAGCAGAGCGCAGATACCAAATACTGTCCTTCTAGTGTAGCCGTAGTTAGGCCACCACTTCAAG
AACTCTGTAGCACCGCCTACATACCTCGCTCTGCTAATCCTGTTACCAGTGGCTGCTGCCAGTGGCGATA
AGTCGTGTCTTACCGGGTTGGACTCAAGACGATAGTTACCGGATAAGGCGCAGCGGTCGGGCTGAACGGG
GGGTTCGTGCACACAGCCCAGCTTGGAGCGAACGACCTACACCGAACTGAGATACCTACAGCGTGAGCTA
TGAGAAAGCGCCACGCTTCCCGAAGGGAGAAAGGCGGACAGGTATCCGGTAAGCGGCAGGGTCGGAACAG
GAGAGCGCACGAGGGAGCTTCCAGGGGGAAACGCCTGGTATCTTTATAGTCCTGTCGGGTTTCGCCACCT
CTGACTTGAGCGTCGATTTTTGTGATGCTCGTCAGGGGGGCGGAGCCTATGGAAAAACGCCAGCAACGCG
GCCTTTTTACGGTTCCTGGCCTTTTGCTGGCCTTTTGCTCACATGTTCTTTCCTGCGTTATCCCCTGATT
CTGTGGATAACCGTATTACCGCCTTTGAGTGAGCTGATACCGCTCGCCGCAGCCGAACGACCGAGCGCAG
CGAGTCAGTGAGCGAGGAAGCGGAAGAGCGCCTGATGCGGTATTTTCTCCTTACGCATCTGTGCGGTATT
TCACACCGCATCTGGTGCACTCTCAGTACAATCTGCTCTGATGCCGCATAGTTAAGCCAGTATACACTCC
GCTATCGCTACGTGACTGGGTCATGGCTGCGCCCCGACACCCGCCAACACCCGCTGACGCGCCCTGACGG
GCTTGTCTGCTCCCGGCATCCGCTTACAGACAAGCTGTGACCGTCTCCGGGAGCTGCATGTGTCAGAGGT
TTTCACCGTCATCACCGAAACGCGCGAGGCAGAAGGAGATGGCGCCCAACAGTCCCCCGGCCACGGGGCC
TGCCACCATACCCACGCCGAAACAAGCGCTCATGAGCCCGAAGTGGCGAGCCCGATCTTCCCCATCGGTG
ATGTCGGCGATATAGGCGCCAGCAACCGCACCTGTGGCGCCGGTGATGCCGGCCACGATGCGTCCGGCGT
AGAGGATCTGCTCATGTTTGACAGCTTATCATCGATGCATAATGTGCCTGTCAAATGGACGAAGCAGGGA
TTC
